Addgene plasmid #204243: pET24a MDH_9CREN
Purpose: Bacterial expression of I. islandicus malate dehydrogenase; Use in CURES (integration of research into undergraduate teaching labs).
Depositing lab: Malate dehydrogenase CUREs Community (MCC). Depositing organization: University of San Diego.
Backbone
  Vector backbone: pET24a
  Backbone manufacturer: Novagen
  Backbone size w/o insert (bp): 5271
  Vector type: Bacterial Expression
Growth in bacteria
  Bacterial resistance: Kanamycin, 50 μg/mL
  Growth temperature: 37°C
  Growth strain: DH5alpha
  Copy number: Low Copy
Gene/Insert
  Gene/Insert name: MDH_9CREN
  Species: Ignicoccus islandicus
  Insert size (bp): 948
  GenBank ID: NZ_CP006867
  Promoter: Lac
  Tag / fusion protein: 6X His (C terminal on insert)
  Cloning method: Restriction Enzyme; 5′ cloning site NcoI (not destroyed); 3′ cloning site XhoI (not destroyed)
  Sequencing primers: 5′ T7 Promoter; 3′ T7 Terminal
Terms and licenses: Academic/Nonprofit Terms; Industry Terms: Not Available to Industry
Depositor comments: UniProt ID: https://www.uniprot.org/uniprotkb/A0A0U3FQH7/. Originally identified in Ignicoccus islandicus, a genus of archaea, living in a hydrothermal vent growing in ~90 °C. This is an NADHP-dependent tetramer with LDH-like activity and may be a divergent homolog from MDH and LDH with different allosteric properties. For more information, please see the MDH CUREs Community website: https://www.mdhcures.org/.
How to cite: pET24a MDH_9CREN was a gift from Malate dehydrogenase CUREs Community (MCC) (Addgene plasmid # 204243 ; http://n2t.net/addgene:204243 ; RRID:Addgene_204243)
