[The description below was written by a language model from this plasmid's Addgene catalogue record and pLannotate feature annotations shown in this document.]
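Description:
pET24a MDH_9CREN is a bacterial expression plasmid built on the Novagen pET24a backbone, carrying a 948 bp coding sequence for the malate dehydrogenase of the hyperthermophilic archaeon Ignicoccus islandicus. The insert was placed between the NcoI and XhoI sites, both retained, so that the protein is made with a C-terminal 6xHis tag for affinity purification. The feature table marks an 18 nt His-tag segment just downstream of the unannotated gap where the insert lies. The plasmid is selected with kanamycin through the aph(3')-Ia gene and replicates from a pBR322-type origin accompanied by the bom site and the rop gene, consistent with the low copy number recorded. An f1 origin is also present. Short tetracycline-resistance fragments and a SET1-like hit near the terminator appear to be backbone remnants or annotation matches rather than functional elements.

The catalogue lists the promoter as "Lac", but the annotated sequence shows the standard pET arrangement: a T7 promoter followed immediately by a lac operator, the T7 gene 10 ribosome binding site, the insert, and a T7 terminator. The plasmid-borne lacI gene supplies repressor that holds the operator closed. Expression therefore needs a host supplying T7 RNA polymerase and is induced with IPTG or lactose.

According to the depositor, the enzyme comes from a hydrothermal vent organism growing at about 90 °C. It is described as an NADPH-dependent tetramer (written "NADHP" in the record) with lactate dehydrogenase-like activity, possibly a divergent homolog of both MDH and LDH with distinct allosteric properties. The construct is intended for recombinant protein production in course-based undergraduate research experiences.
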