Features (pLannotate 1.2.2; 18 found; start..end, strand, type, name):
     12..440     +  rep_origin     f1 ori (sequence partly withheld): f1 bacteriophage origin of replication; arrow indicates direction of (+) strand synthesis
    493..550     +  promoter       AmpR promoter (fragment): bla
    559..1374    -  CDS            KanR: aminoglycoside phosphotransferase; aph(3')-Ia; confers resistance to kanamycin in bacteria or G418 (Geneticin®) in eukaryotes
   1496..2084    +  rep_origin     ori: high-copy-number ColE1/pMB1/pBR322/pUC origin of replication
   2270..2409    -  misc_feature   bom: basis of mobility region from pBR322
   2511..2702    -  CDS            rop: Rop protein, which maintains plasmids at low copy number; rop
   2719..3099    +  CDS            YPB1_ECOLX: Protein predicted: Swiss-Prot protein existence level 4. From Escherichia coli.
   3171..3462    -  CDS            TcR (fragment): tetracycline efflux protein; tet; confers resistance to tetracycline
   3477..3498    -  protein_bind   CAP binding site: CAP binding activates transcription in the presence of cAMP. E. coli catabolite activator protein
   3511..4593    -  CDS            lacI: lac repressor; lacI; The lac repressor binds to the lac operator to inhibit transcription in E. coli. This inhibition can be relieved by adding lactose or isopropyl-β-D-thiogalactopyranoside (IPTG).
   4594..4671    -  promoter       lacI promoter: lacI
   4679..4958    -  CDS            TcR (fragment): tetracycline efflux protein; tet; confers resistance to tetracycline
   4980..4998    +  promoter       T7 promoter: promoter for bacteriophage T7 RNA polymerase
   4999..5023    +  protein_bind   lac operator: The lac repressor binds to the lac operator to inhibit transcription in E. coli. This inhibition can be relieved by adding lactose or isopropyl-β-D-thiogalactopyranoside (IPTG). lac repressor encoded by lacI
   5038..5060    +  RBS            RBS: efficient ribosome binding site from bacteriophage T7 gene 10 (Olins and Rangwala, 1989)
   6059..6076    +  CDS            9xHis (fragment): 9xHis affinity tag
   6086..6135    +  CDS            SET1 (fragment): solubility-enhancement tag derived from T7 phage gene 10B
   6143..6190    +  terminator     T7 terminator: transcription terminator for bacteriophage T7 RNA polymerase
>Addgene plasmid #204243 | pET24a MDH_9CREN | addgene full sequence | sequence record 413343 | Addgene NGS Result
TGGCGAATGGG
[124 nt withheld, positions 12-135]
C
[91 nt withheld, positions 137-227]
A
[49 nt withheld, positions 229-277]
CCTTTGACGTTGGAGTCCACGTTCTTT
[37 nt withheld, positions 305-341]
ACCCTATCTCGGTCTATTCTTTTGATTTATAAGGGATTTTGCCGATTTCGGCCTATTGGTTAAAAAATGA
GCTGATTTAACAAAAATTTAACGCGAATTTTAACAAAATATTAACGCTTACAATTTAGGTGGCACTTTTC
GGGGAAATGTGCGCGGAACCCCTATTTGTTTATTTTTCTAAATACATTCAAATATGTATCCGCTCATGAA
TTAATTCTTAGAAAAACTCATCGAGCATCAAATGAAACTGCAATTTATTCATATCAGGATTATCAATACC
ATATTTTTGAAAAAGCCGTTTCTGTAATGAAGGAGAAAACTCACCGAGGCAGTTCCATAGGATGGCAAGA
TCCTGGTATCGGTCTGCGATTCCGACTCGTCCAACATCAATACAACCTATTAATTTCCCCTCGTCAAAAA
TAAGGTTATCAAGTGAGAAATCACCATGAGTGACGACTGAATCCGGTGAGAATGGCAAAAGTTTATGCAT
TTCTTTCCAGACTTGTTCAACAGGCCAGCCATTACGCTCGTCATCAAAATCACTCGCATCAACCAAACCG
TTATTCATTCGTGATTGCGCCTGAGCGAGACGAAATACGCGATCGCTGTTAAAAGGACAATTACAAACAG
GAATCGAATGCAACCGGCGCAGGAACACTGCCAGCGCATCAACAATATTTTCACCTGAATCAGGATATTC
TTCTAATACCTGGAATGCTGTTTTCCCGGGGATCGCAGTGGTGAGTAACCATGCATCATCAGGAGTACGG
ATAAAATGCTTGATGGTCGGAAGAGGCATAAATTCCGTCAGCCAGTTTAGTCTGACCATCTCATCTGTAA
CATCATTGGCAACGCTACCTTTGCCATGTTTCAGAAACAACTCTGGCGCATCGGGCTTCCCATACAATCG
ATAGATTGTCGCACCTGATTGCCCGACATTATCGCGAGCCCATTTATACCCATATAAATCAGCATCCATG
TTGGAATTTAATCGCGGCCTAGAGCAAGACGTTTCCCGTTGAATATGGCTCATAACACCCCTTGTATTAC
TGTTTATGTAAGCAGACAGTTTTATTGTTCATGACCAAAATCCCTTAACGTGAGTTTTCGTTCCACTGAG
CGTCAGACCCCGTAGAAAAGATCAAAGGATCTTCTTGAGATCCTTTTTTTCTGCGCGTAATCTGCTGCTT
GCAAACAAAAAAACCACCGCTACCAGCGGTGGTTTGTTTGCCGGATCAAGAGCTACCAACTCTTTTTCCG
AAGGTAACTGGCTTCAGCAGAGCGCAGATACCAAATACTGTCCTTCTAGTGTAGCCGTAGTTAGGCCACC
ACTTCAAGAACTCTGTAGCACCGCCTACATACCTCGCTCTGCTAATCCTGTTACCAGTGGCTGCTGCCAG
TGGCGATAAGTCGTGTCTTACCGGGTTGGACTCAAGACGATAGTTACCGGATAAGGCGCAGCGGTCGGGC
TGAACGGGGGGTTCGTGCACACAGCCCAGCTTGGAGCGAACGACCTACACCGAACTGAGATACCTACAGC
GTGAGCTATGAGAAAGCGCCACGCTTCCCGAAGGGAGAAAGGCGGACAGGTATCCGGTAAGCGGCAGGGT
CGGAACAGGAGAGCGCACGAGGGAGCTTCCAGGGGGAAACGCCTGGTATCTTTATAGTCCTGTCGGGTTT
CGCCACCTCTGACTTGAGCGTCGATTTTTGTGATGCTCGTCAGGGGGGCGGAGCCTATGGAAAAACGCCA
GCAACGCGGCCTTTTTACGGTTCCTGGCCTTTTGCTGGCCTTTTGCTCACATGTTCTTTCCTGCGTTATC
CCCTGATTCTGTGGATAACCGTATTACCGCCTTTGAGTGAGCTGATACCGCTCGCCGCAGCCGAACGACC
GAGCGCAGCGAGTCAGTGAGCGAGGAAGCGGAAGAGCGCCTGATGCGGTATTTTCTCCTTACGCATCTGT
GCGGTATTTCACACCGCAATGGTGCACTCTCAGTACAATCTGCTCTGATGCCGCATAGTTAAGCCAGTAT
ACACTCCGCTATCGCTACGTGACTGGGTCATGGCTGCGCCCCGACACCCGCCAACACCCGCTGACGCGCC
CTGACGGGCTTGTCTGCTCCCGGCATCCGCTTACAGACAAGCTGTGACCGTCTCCGGGAGCTGCATGTGT
CAGAGGTTTTCACCGTCATCACCGAAACGCGCGAGGCAGCTGCGGTAAAGCTCATCAGCGTGGTCGTGAA
GCGATTCACAGATGTCTGCCTGTTCATCCGCGTCCAGCTCGTTGAGTTTCTCCAGAAGCGTTAATGTCTG
GCTTCTGATAAAGCGGGCCATGTTAAGGGCGGTTTTTTCCTGTTTGGTCACTGATGCCTCCGTGTAAGGG
GGATTTCTGTTCATGGGGGTAATGATACCGATGAAACGAGAGAGGATGCTCACGATACGGGTTACTGATG
ATGAACATGCCCGGTTACTGGAACGTTGTGAGGGTAAACAACTGGCGGTATGGATGCGGCGGGACCAGAG
AAAAATCACTCAGGGTCAATGCCAGCGCTTCGTTAATACAGATGTAGGTGTTCCACAGGGTAGCCAGCAG
CATCCTGCGATGCAGATCCGGAACATAATGGTGCAGGGCGCTGACTTCCGCGTTTCCAGACTTTACGAAA
CACGGAAACCGAAGACCATTCATGTTGTTGCTCAGGTCGCAGACGTTTTGCAGCAGCAGTCGCTTCACGT
TCGCTCGCGTATCGGTGATTCATTCTGCTAACCAGTAAGGCAACCCCGCCAGCCTAGCCGGGTCCTCAAC
GACAGGAGCACGATCATGCGCACCCGTGGGGCCGCCATGCCGGCGATAATGGCCTGCTTCTCGCCGAAAC
GTTTGGTGGCGGGACCAGTGACGAAGGCTTGAGCGAGGGCGTGCAAGATTCCGAATACCGCAAGCGACAG
GCCGATCATCGTCGCGCTCCAGCGAAAGCGGTCCTCGCCGAAAATGACCCAGAGCGCTGCCGGCACCTGT
CCTACGAGTTGCATGATAAAGAAGACAGTCATAAGTGCGGCGACGATAGTCATGCCCCGCGCCCACCGGA
AGGAGCTGACTGGGTTGAAGGCTCTCAAGGGCATCGGTCGAGATCCCGGTGCCTAATGAGTGAGCTAACT
TACATTAATTGCGTTGCGCTCACTGCCCGCTTTCCAGTCGGGAAACCTGTCGTGCCAGCTGCATTAATGA
ATCGGCCAACGCGCGGGGAGAGGCGGTTTGCGTATTGGGCGCCAGGGTGGTTTTTCTTTTCACCAGTGAG
ACGGGCAACAGCTGATTGCCCTTCACCGCCTGGCCCTGAGAGAGTTGCAGCAAGCGGTCCACGCTGGTTT
GCCCCAGCAGGCGAAAATCCTGTTTGATGGTGGTTAACGGCGGGATATAACATGAGCTGTCTTCGGTATC
GTCGTATCCCACTACCGAGATATCCGCACCAACGCGCAGCCCGGACTCGGTAATGGCGCGCATTGCGCCC
AGCGCCATCTGATCGTTGGCAACCAGCATCGCAGTGGGAACGATGCCCTCATTCAGCATTTGCATGGTTT
GTTGAAAACCGGACATGGCACTCCAGTCGCCTTCCCGTTCCGCTATCGGCTGAATTTGATTGCGAGTGAG
ATATTTATGCCAGCCAGCCAGACGCAGACGCGCCGAGACAGAACTTAATGGGCCCGCTAACAGCGCGATT
TGCTGGTGACCCAATGCGACCAGATGCTCCACGCCCAGTCGCGTACCGTCTTCATGGGAGAAAATAATAC
TGTTGATGGGTGTCTGGTCAGAGACATCAAGAAATAACGCCGGAACATTAGTGCAGGCAGCTTCCACAGC
AATGGCATCCTGGTCATCCAGCGGATAGTTAATGATCAGCCCACTGACGCGTTGCGCGAGAAGATTGTGC
ACCGCCGCTTTACAGGCTTCGACGCCGCTTCGTTCTACCATCGACACCACCACGCTGGCACCCAGTTGAT
CGGCGCGAGATTTAATCGCCGCGACAATTTGCGACGGCGCGTGCAGGGCCAGACTGGAGGTGGCAACGCC
AATCAGCAACGACTGTTTGCCCGCCAGTTGTTGTGCCACGCGGTTGGGAATGTAATTCAGCTCCGCCATC
GCCGCTTCCACTTTTTCCCGCGTTTTCGCAGAAACGTGGCTGGCCTGGTTCACCACGCGGGAAACGGTCT
GATAAGAGACACCGGCATACTCTGCGACATCGTATAACGTTACTGGTTTCACATTCACCACCCTGAATTG
ACTCTCTTCCGGGCGCTATCATGCCATACCGCGAAAGGTTTTGCGCCATTCGATGGTGTCCGGGATCTCG
ACGCTCTCCCTTATGCGACTCCTGCATTAGGAAGCAGCCCAGTAGTAGGTTGAGGCCGTTGAGCACCGCC
GCCGCAAGGAATGGTGCATGCAAGGAGATGGCGCCCAACAGTCCCCCGGCCACGGGGCCTGCCACCATAC
CCACGCCGAAACAAGCGCTCATGAGCCCGAAGTGGCGAGCCCGATCTTCCCCATCGGTGATGTCGGCGAT
ATAGGCGCCAGCAACCGCACCTGTGGCGCCGGTGATGCCGGCCACGATGCGTCCGGCGTAGAGGATCGAG
ATCTCGATCCCGCGAAATTAATACGACTCACTATAGGGGAATTGTGAGCGGATAACAATTCCCCTCTAGA
AATAATTTTGTTTAACTTTAAGAAGGAGATATACATATGGCACGTATTCCGTACAAGGTAGCTGTAATCG
GTACTGGTCGTGTTGGTGCAACTTTCGCGTACACTATGGCAGTTGTTCCAGGTATTGCTCGTATGACCCT
GGTTGATGTTGTTCCAGGCCTGGCGAAAGGCGTAATGGAAGATATCAAGCACGCTGCTGCTGTATTCCGT
CGCTCTATCACCGTAGAAGCGTTTGAAGACGTATCTAAAGTTGAGAATGCAGACGCGATTGTTATCACCG
CAGGTAAACCACGTAAAGCAGACATGTCTCGTCGTGATCTGGCAAATGTGAACGCACAGATCATCCGTGA
CATTGGCGATAAGCTGCGTGATCGTAACCCAGGTGCTCTGTACGTTGTTGTTACTAACCCAGTTGACGTA
ATGACTATGGTGCTGGATGATGTTATCGGTTCCAAGGGTACTGTTATCGGCACTGGTACTAGCCTGGACA
CCTTTCGCTTTCGTGCTGCGGTATCTGAACTGCTGAATGTTCCGATCGTTGCCGTGGACGGCTATGTGGT
TGGTGAACACGGTGAAGAGGCTTTCGTGGCGTGGAGCACTGTTACTATCAAAGGTATCCACATTGACCAG
TACATCAAGGAGCGTAACATCAACATCAGCCGTGAACAGATCGAGAAGTACGTGAAGGACGTTGCAGCTT
CCATCATCGCTTCTCAGGGTGCCACCATTTGGGGTCCGGCAGCAACTTTCCAGGAAATCGTTGTGTCTCA
CCTGGCAAACGAGTCCAAGATCATCCCGATCTCCCTGCCACAGAACATTGAAGGCGTTGGTCGTGTGGCT
GTTTCTGTTCCGACCATCATCTCTGGTCGTCTGAAACCGCTGGTGCAACTGCTGAACGAAGAAGAACAGG
AGCGTCTGAAGCGTGCAGCGAAAGCCATCCGCAATGTTTACGAAAGCATTCTGACCCATCATCACCACCA
TCACTAAGAATTCGAGCTCCGTCGACAAGCTTGCGGCCGCACTCGAGCACCACCACCACCACCACTGAGA
TCCGGCTGCTAACAAAGCCCGAAAGGAAGCTGAGTTGGCTGCTGCCACCGCTGAGCAATAACTAGCATAA
CCCCTTGGGGCCTCTAAACGGGTCTTGAGGGGTTTTTTGCTGAAAGGAGGAACTATATCCGGAT
