>Addgene plasmid #204243 | pET24a MDH_9CREN | depositor partial sequence | sequence record 396503 | insert
ATGGCACGTATTCCGTACAAGGTAGCTGTAATCGGTACTGGTCGTGTTGGTGCAACTTTCGCGTACACTA
TGGCAGTTGTTCCAGGTATTGCTCGTATGACCCTGGTTGATGTTGTTCCAGGCCTGGCGAAAGGCGTAAT
GGAAGATATCAAGCACGCTGCTGCTGTATTCCGTCGCTCTATCACCGTAGAAGCGTTTGAAGACGTATCT
AAAGTTGAGAATGCAGACGCGATTGTTATCACCGCAGGTAAACCACGTAAAGCAGACATGTCTCGTCGTG
ATCTGGCAAATGTGAACGCACAGATCATCCGTGACATTGGCGATAAGCTGCGTGATCGTAACCCAGGTGC
TCTGTACGTTGTTGTTACTAACCCAGTTGACGTAATGACTATGGTGCTGGATGATGTTATCGGTTCCAAG
GGTACTGTTATCGGCACTGGTACTAGCCTGGACACCTTTCGCTTTCGTGCTGCGGTATCTGAACTGCTGA
ATGTTCCGATCGTTGCCGTGGACGGCTATGTGGTTGGTGAACACGGTGAAGAGGCTTTCGTGGCGTGGAG
CACTGTTACTATCAAAGGTATCCACATTGACCAGTACATCAAGGAGCGTAACATCAACATCAGCCGTGAA
CAGATCGAGAAGTACGTGAAGGACGTTGCAGCTTCCATCATCGCTTCTCAGGGTGCCACCATTTGGGGTC
CGGCAGCAACTTTCCAGGAAATCGTTGTGTCTCACCTGGCAAACGAGTCCAAGATCATCCCGATCTCCCT
GCCACAGAACATTGAAGGCGTTGGTCGTGTGGCTGTTTCTGTTCCGACCATCATCTCTGGTCGTCTGAAA
CCGCTGGTGCAACTGCTGAACGAAGAAGAACAGGAGCGTCTGAAGCGTGCAGCGAAAGCCATCCGCAATG
TTTACGAAAGCATTCTGACCCATCATCACCACCATCAC
